>Addgene plasmid #54857 | tdTurboRFP-pBAD | addgene partial sequence | sequence record 93587 | pBAD-F 5'-ATGCCATAGCATTTTTATCC-3'
TCGCAACTCTCTACTGTTTCTCCATACCCGTTTTTTTGGGCTAGAAATAATTTTGTTTAACTTTAAGAAG
GAGATATACATATGCGGGGTTCTCATCATCATCATCATCATGGTATGGCTAGCATGACTGGTGGACAGCA
AATGGGTCGGGATCTGTACGAGAACCTGTACTTCCAGGGCTCGAGCATGAGCGAGCTGATCAAGGAGAAC
ATGCACATGAAGCTGTACATGGAGGGCACCGTGAACAACCACCACTTCAAGTGCACATCCGAGGGCGAAG
GCAAGCCCTACGAGGGCACCCAGACCATGAAGATCAAGGTGGTCGAGGGCGGCCCTCTCCCCTTCGCCTT
CGACATCCTGGCTACCAGCTTCATGTACGGCAGCAAAGCCTTCATCAACCACACCCAGGGCATCCCCGAC
TTCTTTAAGCAGTCCTTCCCTGAGGGCTTCACATGGGAGAGAATCACCACATACGAAGACGGGGGCGTGC
TGACCGCTACCCAGGACACCAGCTTCCAGAACGGCTGCATCATCTACAACGTCAAGATCAACGGGGTGAA
CTTCCCATCCAACGGCCCTGTGATGCAGAAGAAAACACGCGGCTGGGAGGCCAACACCGAGATGCTGTAC
CCCGCTGACGGCGGCCTGAGAGGCCACAGCCAGATGGCCCTGAAGCTCGTGGGCGGGGGCTACCTGCACT
GCTCCTTCAAGACCACATACAGATCCAAGAAACCCGCTAAGAACCTCAAGATGCCCGGCTTCCACTTCGT
GGACCACAGACTGGAAAGAATCAAGGAGGCCGACAA
