>Addgene plasmid #54857 | tdTurboRFP-pBAD | addgene partial sequence | sequence record 94306 | pBAD-R 5'-GATTTAATCTGTATCAGG-3'
AGCTTCGAATTCTCAAGATCTGAGTCCGGATTCATCTCTGTGCCCCAGTTTGCTAGGGAGGTCGCAGTAC
TTGGCCACAGCCATCTCGTGCTGCTCGACGTAGGTCTCTTTGTCGGCCTCCTTGATTCTTTCCAGTCTGT
GGTCCACGAAGTGGAAGCCGGGCATCTTGAGGTTCTTAGCGGGTTTCTTGGATCTGTATGTGGTCTTGAA
GGAGCAGTGCAGGTAGCCCCCGCCCACGAGCTTCAGGGCCATCTGGCTGTGGCCTCTCAGGCCGCCGTCA
GCGGGGTACAGCATCTCGGTGTTGGCCTCCCAGCCGCGTGTTTTCTTCTGCATCACAGGGCCGTTGGATG
GGAAGTTCACCCCGTTGATCTTGACGTTGTAGATGATGCAGCCGTTCTGGAAGCTGGTGTCCTGGGTAGC
GGTCAGCACGCCCCCGTCTTCGTATGTGGTGATTCTCTCCCATGTGAAGCCCTCAGGGAAGGACTGCTTA
AAGAAGTCGGGGATGCCCTGGGTGTGGTTGATGAAGGCTTTGCTGCCGTACATGAAGCTGGTAGCCAGGA
TGTCGAAGGCGAAGGGGAGAGGGCCGCCCTCGACCACCTTGATCTTCATGGTCTGGGTGCCCTCGTAGGG
CTTGCCTTCGCCCTCGGATGTGCACTTGAAGTGGTGGTTGTTCACGGTGCCCTCCATGTACAGCTTCATG
TGCATGTTCTCCTTGATCAGCTCGCTCATGGCCATGTTGTTGTCCTCGGAGGAGGCGGTACCGGAGCTGC
CGCTGCCGGTGCTGCCGGTGCCATGCCCTCTGTGCCCCAGTTTGCTAGGGAGGTCGCAGTACTTGGCCAC
AGCCATCTCGTGCTGCTCGACGTA
