[The description below was written by a language model from this plasmid's Addgene catalogue record.]
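Description:
tdTurboRFP-pBAD is a bacterial expression vector of about 4.8 kb, catalogued as an empty backbone: it has no separate gene insert, and its payload is the fluorescent protein coding sequence built into the vector. It is maintained in E. coli as a high-copy plasmid under ampicillin selection. No feature table accompanies the record, so the origin of replication, the promoter and other regulatory elements are not explicitly listed. The pBAD name points to the arabinose-inducible araBAD promoter system, normally regulated by AraC, but this is inferred from the name and is not stated in the record.

The encoded product is tdTurboRFP, which by the usual "td" naming convention would be a tandem-dimer version of the red fluorescent protein TurboRFP, in which two copies are joined into a single polypeptide. The recorded excitation and emission maxima are 553 nm and 576 nm. A 6xHis tag sits at the N-terminal position on the backbone and, according to the depositor's comments, is there for protein purification, which for this tag generally means immobilised metal affinity chromatography. The fluorescent protein is listed as a C-terminal tag on the backbone, so the arrangement is His tag followed by tdTurboRFP.

The record classes the plasmid as a protein expression vector, which fits its use for producing and purifying recombinant tdTurboRFP from bacteria, for example for spectroscopic or biochemical characterisation. It could also serve as a source of the coding sequence for subcloning. Part of the plasmid derives from material generated in work describing bright red fluorescent proteins.
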