Addgene plasmid #54857: tdTurboRFP-pBAD
Purpose: (Empty Backbone) Localization: Protein Expression Vector , Excitation: 553, Emission: 576
Depositing lab: Dmitriy Chudakov & Michael Davidson & Dorus Gadella. Depositing organization: Florida State University, Tallahassee. Publication: Bright monomeric red fluorescent protein with an extended fluorescence lifetime. Merzlyak EM, Goedhart J, Shcherbo D, Bulina ME, Shcheglov AS, Fradkov AF, Gaintzeva A, Lukyanov KA, Lukyanov S, Gadella TW, Chudakov DM. Nat Methods. 2007 Jul;4(7):555-7. Epub 2007 Jun 17. 10.1038/nmeth1062 PubMed 17572680.
Backbone
  Vector backbone: tdTurboRFP-pBAD
  Backbone size (bp): 4800
  Vector type: Bacterial Expression
  Tag / fusion protein: tdTurboRFP (C terminal on backbone); 6xHis (N terminal on backbone)
Growth in bacteria
  Bacterial resistance: Ampicillin, 100 μg/mL
  Growth temperature: 37°C
  Growth strain: DH5alpha
  Copy number: High Copy
Gene/Insert
  Gene/Insert name: None
  Tag / fusion protein: tdTurboRFP (C terminal on backbone); 6xHis (N terminal on backbone)
Resource information
  A portion of this plasmid was derived from a plasmid made by: D.M. Chudakov and T.W.J. Gadella; PMID 17572680
Terms and licenses: Academic/Nonprofit Terms; Industry Terms
Depositor comments: Contains 6x-Histidine tag for protein purification. Excitation = 553; Emission = 576
How to cite: tdTurboRFP-pBAD was a gift from Dmitriy Chudakov & Michael Davidson & Dorus Gadella (Addgene plasmid # 54857 ; http://n2t.net/addgene:54857 ; RRID:Addgene_54857)
